>Addgene plasmid #21492 | pMBP-HIS2-Snf7 | addgene full sequence | sequence record 450338 | Addgene Long Read Sequencing Result
TTGAGATCCTTTTTTTCTGCGCGTAATCTGCTGCTTGCAAACAAAAAAACCACCGCTACCAGCGGTGGTT
TGTTTGCCGGATCAAGAGCTACCAACTCTTTTTCCGAAGGTAACTGGCTTCAGCAGAGCGCAGATACCAA
ATACTGTCCTTCTAGTGTAGCCGTAGTTAGGCCACCACTTCAAGAACTCTGTAGCACCGCCTACATACCT
CGCTCTGCTAATCCTGTTACCAGTGGCTGCTGCCAGTGGCGATAAGTCGTGTCTTACCGGGTTGGACTCA
AGACGATAGTTACCGGATAAGGCGCAGCGGTCGGGCTGAACGGGGGGTTCGTGCACACAGCCCAGCTTGG
AGCGAACGACCTACACCGAACTGAGATACCTACAGCGTGAGCTATGAGAAAGCGCCACGCTTCCCGAAGG
GAGAAAGGCGGACAGGTATCCGGTAAGCGGCAGGGTCGGAACAGGAGAGCGCACGAGGGAGCTTCCAGGG
GGAAACGCCTGGTATCTTTATAGTCCTGTCGGGTTTCGCCACCTCTGACTTGAGCGTCGATTTTTGTGAT
GCTCGTCAGGGGGGCGGAGCCTATGGAAAAACGCCAGCAACGCGGCCTTTTTACGGTTCCTGGCCTTTTG
CTGGCCTTTTGCTCACATGTTCTTTCCTGCGTTATCCCCTGATTCTGTGGATAACCGTATTACCGCCTTT
GAGTGAGCTGATACCGCTCGCCGCAGCCGAACGACCGAGCGCAGCGAGTCAGTGAGCGAGGAAGCGGAAG
AGCGCCTGATGCGGTATTTTCTCCTTACGCATCTGTGCGGTATTTCACACCGCAATGGTGCACTCTCAGT
ACAATCTGCTCTGATGCCGCATAGTTAAGCCAGTATACACTCCGCTATCGCTACGTGACTGGGTCATGGC
TGCGCCCCGACACCCGCCAACACCCGCTGACGCGCCCTGACGGGCTTGTCTGCTCCCGGCATCCGCTTAC
AGACAAGCTGTGACCGTCTCCGGGAGCTGCATGTGTCAGAGGTTTTCACCGTCATCACCGAAACGCGCGA
GGCAGCTGCGGTAAAGCTCATCAGCGTGGTCGTGAAGCGATTCACAGATGTCTGCCTGTTCATCCGCGTC
CAGCTCGTTGAGTTTCTCCAGAAGCGTTAATGTCTGGCTTCTGATAAAGCGGGCCATGTTAAGGGCGGTT
TTTTCCTGTTTGGTCACTGATGCCTCCGTGTAAGGGGGATTTCTGTTCATGGGGGTAATGATACCGATGA
AACGAGAGAGGATGCTCACGATACGGGTTACTGATGATGAACATGCCCGGTTACTGGAACGTTGTGAGGG
TAAACAACTGGCGGTATGGATGCGGCGGGACCAGAGAAAAATCACTCAGGGTCAATGCCAGCGCTTCGTT
AATACAGATGTAGGTGTTCCACAGGGTAGCCAGCAGCATCCTGCGATGCAGATCCGGAACATAATGGTGC
AGGGCGCTGACTTCCGCGTTTCCAGACTTTACGAAACACGGAAACCGAAGACCATTCATGTTGTTGCTCA
GGTCGCAGACGTTTTGCAGCAGCAGTCGCTTCACGTTCGCTCGCGTATCGGTGATTCATTCTGCTAACCA
GTAAGGCAACCCCGCCAGCCTAGCCGGGTCCTCAACGACAGGAGCACGATCATGCGCACCCGTGGGGCCG
CCATGCCGGCGATAATGGCCTGCTTCTCGCCGAAACGTTTGGTGGCGGGACCAGTGACGAAGGCTTGAGC
GAGGGCGTGCAAGATTCCGAATACCGCAAGCGACAGGCCGATCATCGTCGCGCTCCAGCGAAAGCGGTCC
TCGCCGAAAATGACCCAGAGCGCTGCCGGCACCTGTCCTACGAGTTGCATGATAAAGAAGACAGTCATAA
GTGCGGCGACGATAGTCATGCCCCGCGCCCACCGGAAGGAGCTGACTGGGTTGAAGGCTCTCAAGGGCAT
CGGTCGAGATCCCGGTGCCTAATGAGTGAGCTAACTTACATTAATTGCGTTGCGCTCACTGCCCGCTTTC
CAGTCGGGAAACCTGTCGTGCCAGCTGCATTAATGAATCGGCCAACGCGCGGGGAGAGGCGGTTTGCGTA
TTGGGCGCCAGGGTGGTTTTTCTTTTCACCAGTGAGACGGGCAACAGCTGATTGCCCTTCACCGCCTGGC
CCTGAGAGAGTTGCAGCAAGCGGTCCACGCTGGTTTGCCCCAGCAGGCGAAAATCCTGTTTGATGGTGGT
TAACGGCGGGATATAACATGAGCTGTCTTCGGTATCGTCGTATCCCACTACCGAGATATCCGCACCAACG
CGCAGCCCGGACTCGGTAATGGCGCGCATTGCGCCCAGCGCCATCTGATCGTTGGCAACCAGCATCGCAG
TGGGAACGATGCCCTCATTCAGCATTTGCATGGTTTGTTGAAAACCGGACATGGCACTCCAGTCGCCTTC
CCGTTCCGCTATCGGCTGAATTTGATTGCGAGTGAGATATTTATGCCAGCCAGCCAGACGCAGACGCGCC
GAGACAGAACTTAATGGGCCCGCTAACAGCGCGATTTGCTGGTGACCCAATGCGACCAGATGCTCCACGC
CCAGTCGCGTACCGTCTTCATGGGAGAAAATAATACTGTTGATGGGTGTCTGGTCAGAGACATCAAGAAA
TAACGCCGGAACATTAGTGCAGGCAGCTTCCACAGCAATGGCATCCTGGTCATCCAGCGGATAGTTAATG
ATCAGCCCACTGACGCGTTGCGCGAGAAGATTGTGCACCGCCGCTTTACAGGCTTCGACGCCGCTTCGTT
CTACCATCGACACCACCACGCTGGCACCCAGTTGATCGGCGCGAGATTTAATCGCCGCGACAATTTGCGA
CGGCGCGTGCAGGGCCAGACTGGAGGTGGCAACGCCAATCAGCAACGACTGTTTGCCCGCCAGTTGTTGT
GCCACGCGGTTGGGAATGTAATTCAGCTCCGCCATCGCCGCTTCCACTTTTTCCCGCGTTTTCGCAGAAA
CGTGGCTGGCCTGGTTCACCACGCGGGAAACGGTCTGATAAGAGACACCGGCATACTCTGCGACATCGTA
TAACGTTACTGGTTTCACATTCACCACCCTGAATTGACTCTCTTCCGGGCGCTATCATGCCATACCGCGA
AAGGTTTTGCGCCATTCGATGGTGTCCGGGATCTCGACGCTCTCCCTTATGCGACTCCTGCATTAGGAAG
CAGCCCAGTAGTAGGTTGAGGCCGTTGAGCACCGCCGCCGCAAGGAATGGTGCATGCAAGGAGATGGCGC
CCAACAGTCCCCCGGCCACGGGGCCTGCCACCATACCCACGCCGAAACAAGCGCTCATGAGCCCGAAGTG
GCGAGCCCGATCTTCCCCATCGGTGATGTCGGCGATATAGGCGCCAGCAACCGCACCTGTGGCGCCGGTG
ATGCCGGCCACGATGCGTCCGGCGTAGAGGATCGAGATCTCGATCCCGCGAAATTAATACGACTCACTAT
AGGGGAATTGTGAGCGGATAACAATTCCCCTCTAGAAATAATTTTGTTTAACTTTAAGAAGGAGATATAC
ATATGTCGTACTACCATCACCATCACCATCACGATTACATGATCGAAGAAGGTAAACTGGTAATCTGGAT
TAACGGCGATAAAGGCTATAACGGTCTCGCTGAAGTCGGTAAGAAATTCGAGAAAGATACCGGAATTAAA
GTCACCGTTGAGCATCCGGATAAACTGGAAGAGAAATTCCCACAGGTTGCGGCAACTGGCGATGGCCCTG
ACATTATCTTCTGGGCACACGACCGCTTTGGTGGCTACGCTCAATCTGGCCTGTTGGCTGAAATCACCCC
GGACAAAGCGTTCCAGGACAAGCTGTATCCGTTTACCTGGGATGCCGTACGTTACAACGGCAAGCTGATT
GCTTACCCGATCGCTGTTGAAGCGTTATCGCTGATTTATAACAAAGATCTGCTGCCGAACCCGCCAAAAA
CCTGGGAAGAGATCCCGGCGCTGGATAAAGAACTGAAAGCGAAAGGTAAGAGCGCGCTGATGTTCAACCT
GCAAGAACCGTACTTCACCTGGCCGCTGATTGCTGCTGACGGGGGTTATGCGTTCAAGTATGAAAACGGC
AAGTACGACATTAAAGACGTGGGCGTGGATAACGCTGGCGCGAAAGCGGGTCTGACCTTCCTGGTTGACC
TGATTAAAAACAAACACATGAATGCAGACACCGATTACTCCATCGCAGAAGCTGCCTTTAATAAAGGCGA
AACAGCGATGACCATCAACGGCCCGTGGGCATGGTCCAACATCGACACCAGCAAAGTGAATTATGGTGTA
ACGGTACTGCCGACCTTCAAGGGTCAACCATCCAAACCGTTCGTTGGCGTGCTGAGCGCAGGTATTAACG
CCGCCAGTCCGAACAAAGAGCTGGCAAAAGAGTTCCTCGAAAACTATCTGCTGACTGATGAAGGTCTGGA
AGCGGTTAATAAAGACAAACCGCTGGGTGCCGTAGCGCTGAAGTCTTACGAGGAAGAGTTGGCGAAAGAT
CCACGTATTGCCGCCACCATGGAAAACGCCCAGAAAGGTGAAATCATGCCGAACATCCCGCAGATGTCCG
CTTTCTGGTATGCCGTGCGTACTGCGGTGATCAACGCCGCCAGCGGTCGTCAGACTGTCGATGAAGCCCT
GAAAGACGCGCAGACTAATTCGAGCTCGAACAACAACAACAATAACAATAACAACAACCTCGGGGATATC
CCAACGACCGAAAACCTGTATTTTCAGGGCGCCATGGGATCCATGTGGTCATCACTTTTTGGTTGGACAT
CAAGTAATGCCAAGAATAAAGAGTCACCAACAAAGGCCATAGTGCGGTTGAGGGAGCATATCAACCTTCT
ATCCAAAAAGCAATCGCATTTACGTACTCAAATTACAAATCAAGAGAATGAAGCTAGAATCTTTTTGACG
AAGGGCAATAAAGTAATGGCGAAGAATGCACTTAAAAAGAAGAAGACAATCGAACAACTTTTAAGTAAGG
TAGAAGGCACAATGGAGTCTATGGAACAGCAGCTATTCTCTATAGAAAGTGCAAACTTAAATCTAGAGAC
AATGAGGGCTATGCAGGAAGGTGCTAAGGCAATGAAAACTATTCACAGTGGCCTTGACATAGATAAAGTG
GATGAAACTATGGACGAGATAAGGGAGCAAGTCGAATTAGGAGATGAAATAAGCGACGCTATATCCAGGC
CTTTAATTACTGGGGCAAACGAGGTGGATGAAGATGAGCTGGACGAGGAATTGGACATGCTGGCTCAAGA
AAATGCTAACCAAGAAACGTCCAAGATCGTTAATAATAATGTTAATGCGGCGCCTATCTCAGAGAACAAA
GTCTCACTACCTAGTGTTCCAAGTAATAAAATTAAACAAAGTGAGAACTCTGTGAAGGACGGGGAAGAGG
AAGAGGATGAAGAAGATGAAGATGAAAAAGCATTAAGAGAACTACAAGCAGAAATGGGGCTTTGAGCGGC
CGCTTTCGAATCTAGAGCCTGCAGTCTCGAGCACCACCACCACCACCACTGAGATCCGGCTGCTAACAAA
GCCCGAAAGGAAGCTGAGTTGGCTGCTGCCACCGCTGAGCAATAACTAGCATAACCCCTTGGGGCCTCTA
AACGGGTCTTGAGGGGTTTTTTGCTGAAAGGAGGAACTATATCCGGATTGGCGAATGGG
[124 nt withheld, positions 5730-5853]
C
[91 nt withheld, positions 5855-5945]
A
[49 nt withheld, positions 5947-5995]
CCTTTGACGTTGGAGTCCACGTTCTTT
[37 nt withheld, positions 6023-6059]
ACCCTATCTCGGTCTATTCTTTTGATTTATAAGGGATTTTGCCGATTTCGGCCTATTGGTTAAAAAATGA
GCTGATTTAACAAAAATTTAACGCGAATTTTAACAAAATATTAACGCTTACAATTTAGGTGGCACTTTTC
GGGGAAATGTGCGCGGAACCCCTATTTGTTTATTTTTCTAAATACATTCAAATATGTATCCGCTCATGAG
ACAATAACCCTGATAAATGCTTCAATAATATTGAAAAAGGAAGAGTATGAGTATTCAACATTTCCGTGTC
GCCCTTATTCCCTTTTTTGCGGCATTTTGCCTTCCTGTTTTTGCTCACCCAGAAACGCTGGTGAAAGTAA
AAGATGCTGAAGATCAGTTGGGTGCACGAGTGGGTTACATCGAACTGGATCTCAACAGCGGTAAGATCCT
TGAGAGTTTTCGCCCCGAAGAACGTTTTCCAATGATGAGCACTTTTAAAGTTCTGCTATGTGGCGCGGTA
TTATCCCGTATTGACGCCGGGCAAGAGCAACTCGGTCGCCGCATACACTATTCTCAGAATGACTTGGTTG
AGTACTCACCAGTCACAGAAAAGCATCTTACGGATGGCATGACAGTAAGAGAATTATGCAGTGCTGCCAT
AACCATGAGTGATAACACTGCGGCCAACTTACTTCTGACAACGATCGGAGGACCGAAGGAGCTAACCGCT
TTTTTGCACAACATGGGGGATCATGTAACTCGCCTTGATCGTTGGGAACCGGAGCTGAATGAAGCCATAC
CAAACGACGAGCGTGACACCACGATGCCTGCAGCAATGGCAACAACGTTGCGCAAACTATTAACTGGCGA
ACTACTTACTCTAGCTTCCCGGCAACAATTAATAGACTGGATGGAGGCGGATAAAGTTGCAGGACCACTT
CTGCGCTCGGCCCTTCCGGCTGGCTGGTTTATTGCTGATAAATCTGGAGCCGGTGAGCGTGGGTCTCGCG
GTATCATTGCAGCACTGGGGCCAGATGGTAAGCCCTCCCGTATCGTAGTTATCTACACGACGGGGAGTCA
GGCAACTATGGATGAACGAAATAGACAGATCGCTGAGATAGGTGCCTCACTGATTAAGCATTGGTAACTG
TCAGACCAAGTTTACTCATATATACTTTAGATTGATTTAAAACTTCATTTTTAATTTAAAAGGATCTAGG
TGAAGATCCTTTTTGATAATCTCATGACCAAAATCCCTTAACGTGAGTTTTCGTTCCACTGAGCGTCAGA
CCCCGTAGAAAAGATCAAAGGATCTTC
Features (pLannotate 1.2.2; 22 found; start..end, strand, type, name):
      1..589     +  rep_origin     ori: high-copy-number ColE1/pMB1/pBR322/pUC origin of replication
    775..914     -  misc_feature   bom: basis of mobility region from pBR322
   1016..1207    -  CDS            rop: Rop protein, which maintains plasmids at low copy number; rop
   1224..1604    +  CDS            YPB1_ECOLX: Protein predicted: Swiss-Prot protein existence level 4. From Escherichia coli.
   1676..1967    -  CDS            TcR (fragment): tetracycline efflux protein; tet; confers resistance to tetracycline
   1982..2003    -  protein_bind   CAP binding site: CAP binding activates transcription in the presence of cAMP. E. coli catabolite activator protein
   2016..3098    -  CDS            lacI: lac repressor; lacI; The lac repressor binds to the lac operator to inhibit transcription in E. coli. This inhibition can be relieved by adding lactose or isopropyl-β-D-thiogalactopyranoside (IPTG).
   3099..3176    -  promoter       lacI promoter: lacI
   3184..3463    -  CDS            TcR (fragment): tetracycline efflux protein; tet; confers resistance to tetracycline
   3485..3503    +  promoter       T7 promoter: promoter for bacteriophage T7 RNA polymerase
   3504..3528    +  protein_bind   lac operator: The lac repressor binds to the lac operator to inhibit transcription in E. coli. This inhibition can be relieved by adding lactose or isopropyl-β-D-thiogalactopyranoside (IPTG). lac repressor encoded by lacI
   3543..3565    +  RBS            RBS: efficient ribosome binding site from bacteriophage T7 gene 10 (Olins and Rangwala, 1989)
   3583..3602    +  CDS            8xHis (fragment): 8xHis affinity tag
   3612..4706    +  CDS            MBP: maltose binding protein from E. coli; malE (mutated); This version of the gene does not encode a signal sequence, so MBP will remain in the cytosol.
   4770..4790    +  CDS            TEV site: tobacco etch virus (TEV) protease recognition and cleavage site
   4803..5522    +  CDS            SNF7: SNF7_YEAST - Also known as DID1 From Saccharomyces cerevisiae (strain ATCC 204508 / S288c) (Baker's yeast).
   5562..5579    +  CDS            9xHis (fragment): 9xHis affinity tag
   5589..5638    +  CDS            SET1 (fragment): solubility-enhancement tag derived from T7 phage gene 10B
   5646..5693    +  terminator     T7 terminator: transcription terminator for bacteriophage T7 RNA polymerase
   5730..6158    +  rep_origin     f1 ori (sequence partly withheld): f1 bacteriophage origin of replication; arrow indicates direction of (+) strand synthesis
   6211..6315    +  promoter       AmpR promoter: bla
   6316..7176    +  CDS            AmpR: β-lactamase; bla; confers resistance to ampicillin, carbenicillin, and related antibiotics
