[The description below was written by a language model from this plasmid's Addgene catalogue record and pLannotate feature annotations shown in this document.]
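Description:
pMBP-HIS2-Snf7 is a bacterial expression plasmid built on the pHis2 backbone for producing the budding yeast ESCRT-III subunit Snf7 (also called Vps32 or Did1) as a cleavable fusion protein in E. coli. It replicates from a ColE1/pMB1-type origin. The catalogue lists it as high copy, although the feature table also finds the pBR322 bom region and a rop gene, which normally lowers copy number. Selection is by ampicillin through β-lactamase expressed from its own promoter. An f1 phage origin is present, along with two non-functional tetracycline resistance gene fragments that are backbone remnants flanking the lacI cassette.

Expression is driven by a T7 promoter followed immediately by a lac operator, and the plasmid carries lacI, so transcription depends on a host supplying T7 RNA polymerase and can be induced with IPTG. A phage T7 gene 10 ribosome binding site precedes the open reading frame, which encodes an N-terminal histidine tag, a signal-sequence-free maltose binding protein that remains in the cytosol, a TEV protease recognition site, and then the unmutated 720 bp SNF7 coding sequence. The two tags allow affinity purification and can aid solubility, and TEV cleavage allows their removal from Snf7. A further histidine-tag fragment and a short phage gene 10-like fragment are annotated downstream of SNF7, before the T7 terminator. These are probably untranslated vector sequence, since the record lists only N-terminal tags. The insert was introduced by restriction-free cloning. The associated publication concerns membrane scission by the ESCRT-III complex, which suggests the plasmid was used to prepare recombinant Snf7 for that work. The sequenced record is 7,346 nt, somewhat larger than the listed backbone plus insert, likely because the MBP module is not counted in the backbone figure.
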