Addgene plasmid #21492: pMBP-HIS2-Snf7
Depositing lab: James Hurley. Depositing organization: National Institute of Diabetes & Digestive & Kidney Diseases (NIDDK). Publication: Membrane scission by the ESCRT-III complex. Wollert T, Wunder C, Lippincott-Schwartz J, Hurley JH. Nature. 2009 Mar 12. 458(7235):172-7. 10.1038/nature07836 PubMed 19234443.
Backbone
  Vector backbone: pHis2
  Backbone size w/o insert (bp): 5549
  Vector type: Bacterial Expression
Growth in bacteria
  Bacterial resistance: Ampicillin, 100 μg/mL
  Growth temperature: 37°C
  Growth strain: DH5alpha
  Copy number: High Copy
Gene/Insert
  Gene/Insert name: SNF7 (alt names: DID1; VPS32)
  Species: S. cerevisiae (budding yeast)
  Insert size (bp): 720
  Mutation: none
  Entrez Gene: SNF7 (a.k.a. YLR025W, DID1, RNS4, VPL5, VPS32)
  Tag / fusion protein: 6x His (N terminal on backbone); MBP (N terminal on backbone)
  Cloning method: Restriction Enzyme; 5′ cloning site N/A (RF cloning used) (not destroyed)
  Sequencing primers: 5′ T7 promotor
Terms and licenses: Academic/Nonprofit Terms; Industry Terms: Not Available to Industry
How to cite: pMBP-HIS2-Snf7 was a gift from James Hurley (Addgene plasmid # 21492 ; http://n2t.net/addgene:21492 ; RRID:Addgene_21492)
