>Addgene plasmid #21492 | pMBP-HIS2-Snf7 | addgene partial sequence | sequence record 27427 | 21492 with T7
TCTAGAATAATTTTGTTTAACTTTAAGAAGGAGATATACATATGTCGTACTACCATCACCATCACCATCA
CGATTACATGATCGAAGAAGGTAAACTGGTAATCTGGATTAACGGCGATAAAGGCTATAACGGTCTCGCT
GAAGTCGGTAAGAAATTCGAGAAAGATACCGGAATTAAAGTCACCGTTGAGCATCCGGATAAACTGGAAG
AGAAATTCCCACAGGTTGCGGCAACTGGCGATGGCCCTGACATTATCTTCTGGGCACACGACCGCTTTGG
TGGCTACGCTCAATCTGGCCTGTTGGCTGAAATCACCCCGGACAAAGCGTTCCAGGACAAGCTGTATCCG
TTTACCTGGGATGCCGTACGTTACAACGGCAAGCTGATTGCTTACCCGATCGCTGTTGAAGCGTTATCGC
TGATTTATAACAAAGATCTGCTGCCGAACCCGCCAAAAACCTGGGAAGAGATCCCGGCGCTGGATAAAGA
ACTGAAAGCGAAAGGTAAGAGCGCGCTGATGTTCAACCTGCAAGAACCGTACTTCACCTGGCCGCTGATT
GCTGCTGACGGGGGTTATGCGTT
