>Addgene plasmid #21492 | pMBP-HIS2-Snf7 | addgene partial sequence | sequence record 27428 | 21492 with MBP-F
CACAACAATAACAATAACAACAACCTCGGGGATATCCCAACGACCGAAAACCTGTATTTTCAGGGCGCCA
TGGGATCCATGTGGTCATCACTTTTTGGTTGGACATCAAGTAATGCCAAGAATAAAGAGTCACCAACAAA
GGCCATAGTGCGGTTGAGGGAGCATATCAACCTTCTATCCAAAAAGCAATCGCATTTACGTACTCAAATT
ACAAATCAAGAGAATGAAGCTAGAATCTTTTTGACGAAGGGCAATAAAGTAATGGCGAAGAATGCACTTA
AAAAGAAGAAGACAATCGAACAACTTTTAAGTAAGGTAGAAGGCACAATGGAGTCTATGGAACAGCAGCT
ATTCTCTATAGAAAGTGCAAACTTAAATCTAGAGACAATGAGGGCTATGCAGGAAGGTGCTAAGGCAATG
AAAACTATTCACAGTGGCCTTGACATAGATAAAGTGGATGAAACTATGGACGAGATAAGGGAGCAAGTCG
AATTAGGAGATGAAATAAGCGACGCTATATCCAGGCCTTTAATTACTGGGGCAAACGAGGTGGATGAAGA
TGAGCTGGACGAGGAATTGGACATGCTGGCTCAAGAAAATGCTAACCAAGAAACGTCCAAGATCGTTAAT
AATAATGTTAATGCGGCGCCTAT
